Addgene plasmid #226274: pRS316-SEC18-S288C
Purpose: Plasmid expressing the SEC18 allele from S288C, under control of its native promoter
Depositing lab: Jolanda Van Leeuwen. Depositing organization: Universite de Lausanne (UNIL). Publication: Genetic suppression interactions are highly conserved across genetically diverse yeast isolates. Paltenghi C, van Leeuwen J. G3 (Bethesda). 2025 Mar 3:jkaf047. doi: 10.1093/g3journal/jkaf047. PubMed 40037589.
Backbone
  Vector backbone: pRS316
  Backbone manufacturer: Sikorski and Hieter, 1989, Genetics
  Backbone size w/o insert (bp): 4887
  Vector type: Yeast Expression
  Selectable markers: URA3
Growth in bacteria
  Bacterial resistance: Ampicillin, 100 μg/mL
  Growth temperature: 37°C
  Growth strain: DH5alpha
  Copy number: High Copy
Gene/Insert
  Gene/Insert name: SEC18 (alt name: YBR080C)
  Species: S. cerevisiae (budding yeast)
  Entrez Gene: SEC18 (a.k.a. YBR080C, ANU4)
  Cloning method: Other
Terms and licenses: Academic/Nonprofit Terms; Industry Terms: Not Available to Industry
Depositor comments: Please visit https://doi.org/10.1101/2024.08.28.610086 for bioRxiv preprint.
How to cite: pRS316-SEC18-S288C was a gift from Jolanda Van Leeuwen (Addgene plasmid # 226274 ; http://n2t.net/addgene:226274 ; RRID:Addgene_226274)
