[The description below was written by a language model from this plasmid's Addgene catalogue record and pLannotate feature annotations shown in this document.]
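Description:
pRS316-SEC18-S288C is a yeast–E. coli shuttle plasmid built on the pRS316 backbone, a centromeric yeast vector. In budding yeast it is maintained through a CEN6/ARS element, which gives stable, low-copy propagation, and it is selected with the URA3 marker driven by its own promoter. URA3 complements uracil auxotrophy and can also be counterselected with 5-fluoroorotic acid, so the plasmid can be deliberately lost when needed. In bacteria it replicates from a high-copy ColE1/pUC-type origin and carries the β-lactamase gene for ampicillin resistance. An f1 origin, flanking T3 and T7 promoters, and remnants of the lac promoter/operator and lacZα region reflect the pBluescript-derived cloning site of the pRS series.

The insert is a genomic fragment from Saccharomyces cerevisiae containing the complete SEC18 (YBR080C) open reading frame, specifically the allele found in the reference strain S288C. SEC18 encodes a protein required for vesicle-mediated transport, including ER-to-Golgi traffic and fusion of transport vesicles within the Golgi. The gene is expressed from its native promoter rather than a heterologous one. The annotated sequence shows flanking genomic DNA on both sides of the coding region, with the upstream stretch extending into a partial fragment of the neighbouring SPT7 gene, which is carried along incidentally and is not a complete coding sequence. The full sequenced plasmid is 8,369 nt.

The construct provides near-physiological expression of a defined SEC18 allele. The associated study examined how well genetic suppression interactions are conserved across diverse yeast isolates, which suggests use in complementation or allele-comparison experiments, though the record does not describe the specific assays.
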