Features (pLannotate 1.2.2; 20 found; start..end, strand, type, name):
      1..589     +  rep_origin     ori: high-copy-number ColE1/pMB1/pBR322/pUC origin of replication
    772..864     +  CDS            lacI (fragment): lac repressor; lacI; The lac repressor binds to the lac operator to inhibit transcription in E. coli. This inhibition can be relieved by adding lactose or isopropyl-β-D-thiogalactopyranoside (IPTG).
    877..898     +  protein_bind   CAP binding site: CAP binding activates transcription in the presence of cAMP. E. coli catabolite activator protein
    913..943     +  promoter       lac promoter: promoter for the E. coli lac operon
    951..967     +  protein_bind   lac operator: The lac repressor binds to the lac operator to inhibit transcription in E. coli. This inhibition can be relieved by adding lactose or isopropyl-β-D-thiogalactopyranoside (IPTG). lac repressor encoded by lacI
   1012..1030    +  promoter       T3 promoter: promoter for bacteriophage T3 RNA polymerase
   1252..3525    -  CDS            SEC18: SEC18_YEAST - Experimental evidence at protein level: Swiss-Prot protein existence level 1. Required for vesicle-mediated transport. Catalyzes the fusion of transport vesicles within the Golgi cisternae. Is also required for transport from the endoplasmic reticulum to the Golgi stack. Seems to function as a fusion protein required for the delivery of cargo proteins to all compartments of the Golgi stack independent of vesicle origin. From Saccharomyces cerevisiae (strain ATCC 204508 / S288c) (Baker's yeast).
   3891..4598    -  CDS            SPT7 (fragment): SPT7_YEAST - Experimental evidence at protein level: Swiss-Prot protein existence level 1. Functions as component of the transcription regulatory histone acetylation (HAT) complexes SAGA, SALSA and SLIK. SAGA is involved in RNA polymerase II-dependent transcriptional regulation of approximately 10% of yeast genes. At the promoters, SAGA is required for recruitment of the basal transcription machinery. It influences RNA polymerase II transcriptional activity through different activities such as TBP interaction (SPT3, SPT8 and SPT20) and promoter selectivity, interaction with transcription activ
   4600..4636    -  misc_feature   MCS (fragment): pBluescript multiple cloning site
   4645..4663    -  promoter       T7 promoter: promoter for bacteriophage T7 RNA polymerase
   4666..4823    +  CDS            lacZα (fragment): LacZα fragment of β-galactosidase; lacZ fragment
   4827..5255    +  rep_origin     f1 ori (sequence partly withheld): f1 bacteriophage origin of replication; arrow indicates direction of (+) strand synthesis
   5283..5334    -  misc_feature   bom (fragment): basis of mobility region from pBR322
   5413..6216    -  CDS            URA3: orotidine-5'-phosphate decarboxylase, required for uracil biosynthesis; S. cerevisiae URA3; yeast auxotrophic marker, counterselectable with 5-fluoroorotic acid (5-FOA)
   6217..6432    -  promoter       URA3 promoter: S. cerevisiae URA3
   6440..6489    -  misc_feature   bom (fragment): basis of mobility region from pBR322
   6591..6626    -  CDS            rop (fragment): Rop protein, which maintains plasmids at low copy number; rop
   6694..7197    -  misc_feature   CEN/ARS: S. cerevisiae CEN6 centromere fused to an autonomously replicating sequence
   7234..7338    +  promoter       AmpR promoter: bla
   7339..8199    +  CDS            AmpR: β-lactamase; bla; confers resistance to ampicillin, carbenicillin, and related antibiotics
>Addgene plasmid #226274 | pRS316-SEC18-S288C | addgene full sequence | sequence record 450711 | Addgene NGS Result
TTGAGATCCTTTTTTTCTGCGCGTAATCTGCTGCTTGCAAACAAAAAAACCACCGCTACCAGCGGTGGTT
TGTTTGCCGGATCAAGAGCTACCAACTCTTTTTCCGAAGGTAACTGGCTTCAGCAGAGCGCAGATACCAA
ATACTGTTCTTCTAGTGTAGCCGTAGTTAGGCCACCACTTCAAGAACTCTGTAGCACCGCCTACATACCT
CGCTCTGCTAATCCTGTTACCAGTGGCTGCTGCCAGTGGCGATAAGTCGTGTCTTACCGGGTTGGACTCA
AGACGATAGTTACCGGATAAGGCGCAGCGGTCGGGCTGAACGGGGGGTTCGTGCACACAGCCCAGCTTGG
AGCGAACGACCTACACCGAACTGAGATACCTACAGCGTGAGCTATGAGAAAGCGCCACGCTTCCCGAAGG
GAGAAAGGCGGACAGGTATCCGGTAAGCGGCAGGGTCGGAACAGGAGAGCGCACGAGGGAGCTTCCAGGG
GGAAACGCCTGGTATCTTTATAGTCCTGTCGGGTTTCGCCACCTCTGACTTGAGCGTCGATTTTTGTGAT
GCTCGTCAGGGGGGCGGAGCCTATGGAAAAACGCCAGCAACGCGGCCTTTTTACGGTTCCTGGCCTTTTG
CTGGCCTTTTGCTCACATGTTCTTTCCTGCGTTATCCCCTGATTCTGTGGATAACCGTATTACCGCCTTT
GAGTGAGCTGATACCGCTCGCCGCAGCCGAACGACCGAGCGCAGCGAGTCAGTGAGCGAGGAAGCGGAAG
AGCGCCCAATACGCAAACCGCCTCTCCCCGCGCGTTGGCCGATTCATTAATGCAGCTGGCACGACAGGTT
TCCCGACTGGAAAGCGGGCAGTGAGCGCAACGCAATTAATGTGAGTTAGCTCACTCATTAGGCACCCCAG
GCTTTACACTTTATGCTTCCGGCTCGTATGTTGTGTGGAATTGTGAGCGGATAACAATTTCACACAGGAA
ACAGCTATGACCATGATTACGCCAAGCTCGAAATTAACCCTCACTAAAGGGAACAAAAGCTGGGTACCGG
GCCCCCCCCCCGGTGGGTGATAATTATGACAGGCAGATTCCAATGACAGAATAAAAGGAAAGGATGCCTT
GGTTTTGATAATTTTATAAAATTTATCACTAAAATATATACCATAGAGGAAAGAACTTGTTCACTAGATC
CTTTCTGATTGGAAGGGATAAAGAATAAAAATACAAGGACATGAAAAATTTGAAATAATTATGCGGATTG
GGTCATCAACTCAACAAGCTCGTTCACGGGATCTTCATCGTGCCTTGCGGTTTCAATGTTGGTCAAGGTC
TTTTTAATACCGACATTGAAGTTAGGACAGCTCCTTGATAATTCATTAATAACTTTAACTCTACCAGCAT
CGTCAAGAAAGTTTGATTCTATCATGACGTTGTTCAATTCATCTAAATTGGTCATATTTGGAACTGCTAT
CTCATTGTCGAAGCAACTCAAGATATCCATTTGTTGAAGTACCGAATAAGCTGATGTAGTAGTCATGATC
AATAAACGACGGTCTTGTGGGGGTTTACGCTTCAATGCAACCTTTAGCATTTGTAAAATGTTATTAGAGA
ATCTTGGACCAATTGGTACCCAATCAACTAGAGTCTCTAACGAATCAATAACAAGAATGTTTAGTGGAGA
TTTATACGCATCTCTGAAAGTGTTATCAATATAGGCAATTTTTGCGCTTTCTGACATGCCTGACAACTCG
TTGGGAGAAATTAACCTGATGAATGGGAATCCAGATTTTAAAGCAATTTCAGCGGCTAAAGCTGTTTTAC
CGGACCCTGCAGGGCCGTGGATTAATAGAGATACTAACCTGGATTTATCACTCTCGCGAACTTGGCGGAC
GTAACGGGCTCCGTTCTTCAATATTGAGTTAACTCGTTCGGAATAAAGCATCATTCCACCTTCCACACAT
GTTTTCAAATCTTCTTCACTAATCCCAAAAGCGGGAGTAACATCGTTGAGTGCATTTAAAAAGTCTTCTC
TTGTTACTTTAAGTTTTGCTATATCTTTAGTGTTAAGTTTTGTGGCACCTTTCCCGATGTTGACGGTTTT
GTTGATTGCAAAAGAACTTGCACTCTTCACTAAACCCTCAATCTCAGCACCAGAGAAGTTTTTTGTTAAC
GCAGCTAACTCAGCTAAGTTAACATCGTCGCTCATCATATTATTTTCCCTCATTTTCTTCGTCTGAATGT
CGAAAATTTGGAGTCTTCCTTTTTCATCGGGTAAATGAATTTCAACTTGGACTTCAAATCTACCTGGACG
CAAAAGAGCACTGTCTATTAAATCTTTACGATTGGTCATACCAATAACCAAAATATTATTCAATTGATCA
ACACCATCCATTTTAGCTAACAATTGATTAACTACATTGTCCCCTACACCGGTACCATCACCTCTTGAAC
CTCTCTGCTTGAAAACAGAATCCAGCTCATCGAAAATAATAATATGTAAGGAAGATTCCTCACCCTTGGC
CCTATATTCTGCTTCTGCATCCTTAAATAAATTACGAATGTTTTCTTCTGAAGAACCAACGTACTTACTC
AAAATTTCTGGACCATTGACGATTTTGGGCTCTTTGGCATTCAGCATTGTACCAATCTTTCTTGCAATTA
AGGTCTTACCAGTACCTGGAGGACCGTACAATAGCAAACCTTTAACATGAGAAATACCCAGTTTTTCTAT
AACTGAAGGAGGAAAGATTCGACTTGCAAACGCTCTTCTGAAAATTTTAGTAAACTCTTTATCCAAACCA
CCGACACCCAAATCTTCAAACTTGAAATCCGGTCTGATCACAGCATTTGATCTTGGTCTTAATGAATTTG
ATGATTTCAAATTAACTAAACCATCTCTTCCTTTGAAAAAATTAATTTGTGTTTGTTTTGTCAAAATTCC
CTTTGTCTCTATCCCAGTTGCAACAGCGGAGGTTGGTTCAATATCACCCAAATCGATTGCTTGGACATTT
CTAATTTTTAAGTCAAAGAAATGGCCTTGGAACTCCATGATAAGGTACTGGGTGGGAGAAAATATTTGAG
ATTCGTAGCAACGAACAAATTGTTTGGCTAACTCATCTTGATCGAATACCGTGCTTACCGCCTTACCTCT
AGCTCTGAATGAGATATCTATATCTATTGAACCAAGATACGATTGCTTACCGGAATACTTGAATAAATCA
AATGCTTTTGCTTGCACGTCTTGATTTAGGGACCAACCACCCCAGGTACGCTGGTTACCGTTAAATCCAA
TGGTTCCCGGTGGAATGTCGTTGGAGTGTCTAGTTGTGAAAACAAATAAATTATCGATAATAATATAAAT
GTTATTAGGGAAATCATTTGGTGAGACAGCAGCTACGTTTGCGAGTGCATAGGAGTTATTTGGACAGTTT
GACACCTTTAAATGGCGTGTACGGGTATCCATGTTTGTCATATCTGGTGGAGTATGATTTGCAGCAGCTT
TTCCAAAACCAGGTATCTTGAACATACTCAATTTATAAAGGCTGAATATACGGTACTATTTGCTCTTATC
TTTGAGAGAAACAACGGTAGTACTTAAAGGCTACGAATAAGCCAATTTCATGAATCTCGAAATTTGGTAC
GCCTAACGTATAGTGTGATACCGAATTAACCCATGGGAAATACCTTTTTTTAGTGACGCTACGCTTGTGT
AAAGAGAAAAAAATACTAGGTGACATTTTAGAGAGGGTACTGCAGAAGTATAAAGCGTACTCTGAGTATT
AAAGTGCATTGAATTGGAATCCTACATCAACTACAAGTAAATAGTACAACCTTTATAAGCAAATGTATTT
AATTAAAGATAAAATATTCAACTATTTAGCGCGCTCATTATTGATTAAGGCGAGGAAGGCTCAAGCTAAA
TGAACTATTGCTGCCCATATTGGTATCATCAAAAGCATCATCCATATCCAAAGGATCTAAAGGTTGAGGC
GTTCGCAAAAATAAGGAAGAATCTCCATCATTTTCTGCACCCACTTTGGCGTTTACAGTTGTTGTTGGAT
CCGCTTTTACGTCGTTTTCCAAGTCTTCTTCTGGAAGTATAAACGCGCTTGCGATCGGTTTCTTTTTGTA
TGTGGTACTTATCTTACCAGTAGGAGGTAATCTTGCCTTCGTTGCGGTTTTCTTTGAGACAAACTGATCC
TCTTCTAGTAAAGCGAAAGAATTGTCTTCTGTGGAAGTCATTGAGGTTTTATCATTTGCAGATGACTTGC
TTTGCTTTGCTATATAGGCCTTGGAACGTTCATAATCTTTTTGTAATAGGGGAAGTAGAGTATTCCAGAA
TGAACCAGCATCCAGCATACCTTTTGTAATTTTCTTATACACAATGCTGTCTGATTCTTCCGGTTGGATC
TTTTTGGCCTGCACTTTGGTTTCCCCGTCAACAGTTTGAAACTGAGTAGTCAGTAACTGTAATGGAACAG
ATGAACTCAAAACTCCAAACTCCTTTTCTAATCCAAGCTCTCTAAAACCAAAGAAGTCTTCACCAGTCAA
TTCGCTGGCAAAGTCACCTGTAAAAAAGCTTTGGCTCTCGTCTTCAAAGCACTAGTTCTAGAGCGGCCGC
CACCGCGGTGGAGCTCCAATTCGCCCTATAGTGAGTCGTATTACAATTCACTGGCCGTCGTTTTACAACG
TCGTGACTGGGAAAACCCTGGCGTTACCCAACTTAATCGCCTTGCAGCACATCCCCCTTTCGCCAGCTGG
CGTAATAGCGAAGAGGCCCGCACCGATCGCCCTTCCCAACAGTTGCGCAGCCTGAATGGCGAATGG
[124 nt withheld, positions 4827-4950]
C
[91 nt withheld, positions 4952-5042]
A
[49 nt withheld, positions 5044-5092]
CCTTTGACGTTGGAGTCCACGTTCTTT
[37 nt withheld, positions 5120-5156]
ACCCTATCTCGGTCTATTCTTTTGATTTATAAGGGATTTTGCCGATTTCGGCCTATTGGTTAAAAAATGA
GCTGATTTAACAAAAATTTAACGCGAATTTTAACAAAATATTAACGCTTACAATTTCCTGATGCGGTATT
TTCTCCTTACGCATCTGTGCGGTATTTCACACCGCATAGGGTAATAACTGATATAATTAAATTGAAGCTC
TAATTTGTGAGTTTAGTATACATGCATTTACTTATAATACAGTTTTTTAGTTTTGCTGGCCGCATCTTCT
CAAATATGCTTCCCAGCCTGCTTTTCTGTAACGTTCACCCTCTACCTTAGCATCCCTTCCCTTTGCAAAT
AGTCCTCTTCCAACAATAATAATGTCAGATCCTGTAGAGACCACATCATCCACGGTTCTATACTGTTGAC
CCAATGCGTCTCCCTTGTCATCTAAACCCACACCGGGTGTCATAATCAACCAATCGTAACCTTCATCTCT
TCCACCCATGTCTCTTTGAGCAATAAAGCCGATAACAAAATCTTTGTCGCTCTTCGCAATGTCAACAGTA
CCCTTAGTATATTCTCCAGTAGATAGGGAGCCCTTGCATGACAATTCTGCTAACATCAAAAGGCCTCTAG
GTTCCTTTGTTACTTCTTCTGCCGCCTGCTTCAAACCGCTAACAATACCTGGGCCCACCACACCGTGTGC
ATTCGTAATGTCTGCCCATTCTGCTATTCTGTATACACCCGCAGAGTACTGCAATTTGACTGTATTACCA
ATGTCAGCAAATTTTCTGTCTTCGAAGAGTAAAAAATTGTACTTGGCGGATAATGCCTTTAGCGGCTTAA
CTGTGCCCTCCATGGAAAAATCAGTCAAGATATCCACATGTGTTTTTAGTAAACAAATTTTGGGACCTAA
TGCTTCAACTAACTCCAGTAATTCCTTGGTGGTACGAACATCCAATGAAGCACACAAGTTTGTTTGCTTT
TCGTGCATGATATTAAATAGCTTGGCAGCAACAGGACTAGGATGAGTAGCAGCACGTTCCTTATATGTAG
CTTTCGACATGATTTATCTTCGTTTCCTGCAGGTTTTTGTTCTGTGCAGTTGGGTTAAGAATACTGGGCA
ATTTCATGTTTCTTCAACACTACATATGCGTATATATACCAATCTAAGTCTGTGCTCCTTCCTTCGTTCT
TCCTTCTGTTCGGAGATTACCGAATCAAAAAAATTTCAAGGAAACCGAAATCAAAAAAAAGAATAAAAAA
AAAATGATGAATTGAAAAGGTGGTATGGTGCACTCTCAGTACAATCTGCTCTGATGCCGCATAGTTAAGC
CAGCCCCGACACCCGCCAACACCCGCTGACGCGCCCTGACGGGCTTGTCTGCTCCCGGCATCCGCTTACA
GACAAGCTGTGACCGTCTCCGGGAGCTGCATGTGTCAGAGGTTTTCACCGTCATCACCGAAACGCGCGAG
ACGAAAGGGCCTCGTGATACGCCTATTTTTATAGGTTAATGTCATGATAATAATGGTTTCTTAGACGGAT
CGCTTGCCTGTAACTTACACGCGCCTCGTATCTTTTAATGATGGAATAATTTGGGAATTTACTCTGTGTT
TATTTATTTTTATGTTTTGTATTTGGATTTTAGAAAGTAAATAAAGAAGGTAGAAGAGTTACGGAATGAA
GAAAAAAAAATAAACAAAGGTTTAAAAAATTTCAACAAAAAGCGTACTTTACATATATATTTATTAGACA
AGAAAAGCAGATTAAATAGATATACATTCGATTAACGATAAGTAAAATGTAAAATCACAGGATTTTCGTG
TGTGGTCTTCTACACAGACAAGATGAAACAATTCGGCATTAATACCTGAGAGCAGGAAGAGCAAGATAAA
AGGTAGTATTTGTTGGCGATCCCCCTAGAGTCTTTTACATCTTCGGAAAACAAAAACTATTTTTTCTTTA
ATTTCTTTTTTTACTTTCTATTTTTAATTTATATATTTATATTAAAAAATTTAAATTATAATTATTTTTA
TAGCACGTGATGAAAAGGACCCAGGTGGCACTTTTCGGGGAAATGTGCGCGGAACCCCTATTTGTTTATT
TTTCTAAATACATTCAAATATGTATCCGCTCATGAGACAATAACCCTGATAAATGCTTCAATAATATTGA
AAAAGGAAGAGTATGAGTATTCAACATTTCCGTGTCGCCCTTATTCCCTTTTTTGCGGCATTTTGCCTTC
CTGTTTTTGCTCACCCAGAAACGCTGGTGAAAGTAAAAGATGCTGAAGATCAGTTGGGTGCACGAGTGGG
TTACATCGAACTGGATCTCAACAGCGGTAAGATCCTTGAGAGTTTTCGCCCCGAAGAACGTTTTCCAATG
ATGAGCACTTTTAAAGTTCTGCTATGTGGCGCGGTATTATCCCGTATTGACGCCGGGCAAGAGCAACTCG
GTCGCCGCATACACTATTCTCAGAATGACTTGGTTGAGTACTCACCAGTCACAGAAAAGCATCTTACGGA
TGGCATGACAGTAAGAGAATTATGCAGTGCTGCCATAACCATGAGTGATAACACTGCGGCCAACTTACTT
CTGACAACGATCGGAGGACCGAAGGAGCTAACCGCTTTTTTGCACAACATGGGGGATCATGTAACTCGCC
TTGATCGTTGGGAACCGGAGCTGAATGAAGCCATACCAAACGACGAGCGTGACACCACGATGCCTGTAGC
AATGGCAACAACGTTGCGCAAACTATTAACTGGCGAACTACTTACTCTAGCTTCCCGGCAACAATTAATA
GACTGGATGGAGGCGGATAAAGTTGCAGGACCACTTCTGCGCTCGGCCCTTCCGGCTGGCTGGTTTATTG
CTGATAAATCTGGAGCCGGTGAGCGTGGGTCTCGCGGTATCATTGCAGCACTGGGGCCAGATGGTAAGCC
CTCCCGTATCGTAGTTATCTACACGACGGGGAGTCAGGCAACTATGGATGAACGAAATAGACAGATCGCT
GAGATAGGTGCCTCACTGATTAAGCATTGGTAACTGTCAGACCAAGTTTACTCATATATACTTTAGATTG
ATTTAAAACTTCATTTTTAATTTAAAAGGATCTAGGTGAAGATCCTTTTTGATAATCTCATGACCAAAAT
CCCTTAACGTGAGTTTTCGTTCCACTGAGCGTCAGACCCCGTAGAAAAGATCAAAGGATCTTC
